Addgene plasmid #222311: Str-KDEL_SBP-mCherry-CCR1
Depositing lab: Franck Perez. Publication: Targeting CCR5 trafficking to inhibit HIV-1 infection. Boncompain G, Herit F, Tessier S, Lescure A, Del Nery E, Gestraud P, Staropoli I, Fukata Y, Fukata M, Brelot A, Niedergang F, Perez F. Sci Adv. 2019 Oct 16;5(10):eaax0821. doi: 10.1126/sciadv.aax0821. eCollection 2019 Oct. PubMed 31663020.
Backbone
  Vector backbone: pIRES-neo3
  Vector type: Mammalian Expression
Growth in bacteria
  Bacterial resistance: Ampicillin, 100 μg/mL
  Growth temperature: 37°C
  Growth strain: DH5alpha
  Copy number: High Copy
Gene/Insert
  Gene/Insert name: Streptavidin-KDEL and CCR1 fused to SBP-mCherry (alt name: CCR1)
  Species: H. sapiens (human)
  Entrez Gene: CCR1 (a.k.a. CD191, CKR-1, CKR1, CMKBR1, HM145, MIP1aR, SCYAR1)
  Promoter: CMV
  Cloning method: Restriction Enzyme; 5′ cloning site Unknown (unknown if destroyed)
Terms and licenses: Academic/Nonprofit Terms; Industry Terms: Not Available to Industry
How to cite: Str-KDEL_SBP-mCherry-CCR1 was a gift from Franck Perez (Addgene plasmid # 222311 ; http://n2t.net/addgene:222311 ; RRID:Addgene_222311)
