[The description below was written by a language model from this plasmid's Addgene catalogue record and pLannotate feature annotations shown in this document.]
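Description:
Str-KDEL_SBP-mCherry-CCR1 is a 7.0 kb bicistronic mammalian expression plasmid built on the pIRES-neo3 backbone. It is propagated in E. coli through a high-copy ColE1/pUC-type origin and selected with ampicillin (AmpR, β-lactamase). No neomycin resistance gene is annotated in the sequenced plasmid. The position downstream of the IRES, which holds the selection marker in the parent vector, appears here to be taken by the reporter fusion, so the construct seems suited to transient expression rather than drug selection in mammalian cells.

A single transcript is driven by the CMV immediate-early enhancer and promoter and ends at SV40 polyadenylation signals. The first cistron encodes streptavidin preceded by a short segment matching the N-terminus of STIM1, which probably supplies a signal peptide. The construct name indicates a C-terminal KDEL motif that retains the protein in the endoplasmic reticulum. A chimeric intron and an EMCV IRES follow, allowing translation of the second cistron: an IL-2 signal sequence, then mCherry fused upstream of human CCR1, a C-C chemokine receptor. The streptavidin-binding peptide (SBP) named in the record is not separately annotated but probably lies in the gap between the signal sequence and mCherry.

This hook-and-reporter arrangement matches the retention-using-selective-hooks approach. ER-resident streptavidin holds the SBP-tagged receptor in the ER, and adding biotin displaces it, releasing a synchronized wave of fluorescent CCR1 through the secretory pathway. The associated publication concerns chemokine receptor trafficking in the context of HIV-1 infection, so the plasmid fits live imaging or screening of CCR1 transport to the cell surface.
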