Features (pLannotate 1.2.2; 22 found; start..end, strand, type, name):
     28..80      -  misc_feature   bom (fragment): basis of mobility region from pBR322
    235..614     +  enhancer       CMV enhancer: human cytomegalovirus immediate early enhancer
    615..818     +  promoter       CMV promoter: human cytomegalovirus (CMV) immediate early promoter
    814..847     +  LTR            5' LTR (truncated) (fragment): truncated 5' long terminal repeat (LTR) from HIV-1
    863..881     +  promoter       T7 promoter: promoter for bacteriophage T7 RNA polymerase
    954..1067    +  CDS            STIM1 (fragment): STIM1_HUMAN - Also known as GOK From Homo sapiens (Human).
   1053..1553    +  CDS            SAV_STRAV (fragment): Experimental evidence at protein level: Swiss-Prot protein existence level 1. The biological function of streptavidin is not known. Forms a strong non-covalent specific complex with biotin (one molecule of biotin per subunit of streptavidin). From Streptomyces avidinii.
   1646..1875    +  intron         chimeric intron: chimera between introns from adenovirus and immunoglobulin heavy chain genes
   2058..2520    +  misc_feature   IRES: internal ribosome entry site (IRES) of the encephalomyocarditis virus (EMCV)
   2547..2605    +  sig_peptide    IL-2 signal sequence: human interleukin-2 signal sequence
   2727..3431    +  CDS            mCherry: mCherry is a basic (constitutively fluorescent) red fluorescent protein published in 2004, derived from Discosoma sp.. It is reported to be a very rapidly-maturing monomer with low acid sensitivity.
   3441..4502    +  CDS            CCR1: CCR1_HUMAN - Also known as CMKBR1, CMKR1, SCYAR1. Experimental evidence at protein level: Swiss-Prot protein existence level 1. Receptor for a C-C type chemokine. Binds to MIP-1-alpha, MIP- 1-delta, RANTES, and MCP-3 and, less efficiently, to MIP-1-beta or MCP- 1 and subsequently transduces a signal by increasing the intracellular calcium ions level. Responsible for affecting stem cell proliferation. From Homo sapiens (Human).
   4525..4609    +  CDS            large T antigen (fragment): large T antigen from SV40 (simian virus 40)
   4632..4753    +  polyA_signal   SV40 poly(A) signal: SV40 polyadenylation signal
   4764..4815    +  polyA_signal   SV40 poly(A) signal (fragment): SV40 polyadenylation signal
   4879..4895    -  protein_bind   lac operator: The lac repressor binds to the lac operator to inhibit transcription in E. coli. This inhibition can be relieved by adding lactose or isopropyl-β-D-thiogalactopyranoside (IPTG). lac repressor encoded by lacI
   4903..4933    -  promoter       lac promoter: promoter for the E. coli lac operon
   4948..4969    -  protein_bind   CAP binding site: CAP binding activates transcription in the presence of cAMP. E. coli catabolite activator protein
   4982..5074    -  CDS            lacI (fragment): lac repressor; lacI; The lac repressor binds to the lac operator to inhibit transcription in E. coli. This inhibition can be relieved by adding lactose or isopropyl-β-D-thiogalactopyranoside (IPTG).
   5257..5845    -  rep_origin     ori: high-copy-number ColE1/pMB1/pBR322/pUC origin of replication
   6016..6876    -  CDS            AmpR: β-lactamase; bla; confers resistance to ampicillin, carbenicillin, and related antibiotics
   6877..6981    -  promoter       AmpR promoter: bla
>Addgene plasmid #222311 | Str-KDEL_SBP-mCherry-CCR1 | addgene full sequence | sequence record 439261 | Addgene NGS Result
GACGGATCGGGAGATCTCCCGATCCCCTATGGTGCACTCTCAGTACAATCTGCTCTGATGCCGCATAGTT
AAGCCAGTATCTGCTCCCTGCTTGTGTGTTGGAGGTCGCTGAGTAGTGCGCGAGCAAAATTTAAGCTACA
ACAAGGCAAGGCTTGACCGACAATTGCATGAAGAATCTGCTTAGGGTTAGGCGTTTTGCGCTGCTTCGCG
ATGTACGGGCCAGATATACGCGTTGACATTGATTATTGACTAGTTATTAATAGTAATCAATTACGGGGTC
ATTAGTTCATAGCCCATATATGGAGTTCCGCGTTACATAACTTACGGTAAATGGCCCGCCTGGCTGACCG
CCCAACGACCCCCGCCCATTGACGTCAATAATGACGTATGTTCCCATAGTAACGCCAATAGGGACTTTCC
ATTGACGTCAATGGGTGGAGTATTTACGGTAAACTGCCCACTTGGCAGTACATCAAGTGTATCATATGCC
AAGTACGCCCCCTATTGACGTCAATGACGGTAAATGGCCCGCCTGGCATTATGCCCAGTACATGACCTTA
TGGGACTTTCCTACTTGGCAGTACATCTACGTATTAGTCATCGCTATTACCATGGTGATGCGGTTTTGGC
AGTACATCAATGGGCGTGGATAGCGGTTTGACTCACGGGGATTTCCAAGTCTCCACCCCATTGACGTCAA
TGGGAGTTTGTTTTGGCACCAAAATCAACGGGACTTTCCAAAATGTCGTAACAACTCCGCCCCATTGACG
CAAATGGGCGGTAGGCGTGTACGGTGGGAGGTCTATATAAGCAGAGCTCTCTGGCTAACTAGAGAACCCA
CTGCTTACTGGCTTATCGAAATTAATACGACTCACTATAGGGAGACCCAAGCTTGGTACCGAGCTCGGAT
CGATATCTGCGGCCTAGCTAGCGCTTAAGGCCTGTTAACCGGTATGGATGTATGCGTCCGTCTTGCCCTG
TGGCTCCTCTGGGGACTCCTCCTGCACCAGGGCCAGAGCCTCAGCCATAGTCACAGTGAGAAGGCGACAG
GAACCAGCTCGGGCGCCGGTTTAAACGACCCTAGCAAAGACTCAAAAGCTCAGGTGTCCGCTGCCGAGGC
TGGCATTACTGGAACATGGTACAATCAGCTCGGGAGCACCTTTATTGTGACTGCTGGAGCCGATGGAGCC
CTCACCGGAACATACGAATCTGCTGTGGGAAACGCCGAATCACGGTACGTCCTCACTGGCCGATACGATA
GTGCCCCTGCCACCGACGGATCTGGGACTGCCCTGGGATGGACTGTCGCTTGGAAAAACAACTACCGGAA
TGCTCATTCTGCCACAACATGGAGTGGACAGTACGTGGGAGGCGCTGAGGCTAGAATCAATACACAGTGG
CTGCTCACATCTGGCACAACCGAGGCAAATGCTTGGAAATCCACCCTGGTGGGACATGACACATTCACCA
AAGTGAAACCCTCCGCCGCTTCAATCGATGCCGCCAAAAAAGCCGGAGTCAACAACGGCAATCCTCTGGA
TGCCGTCCAGCAGCTCGGACCGAAAGATGAACTGTGAGCGGCCGCATAGATAACTGATCCAGTGTGCTGG
AATTAATTCGCTGTCTGCGAGGGCCAGCTGTTGGGGTGAGTACTCCCTCTCAAAAGCGGGCATGACTTCT
GCGCTAAGATTGTCAGTTTCCAAAAACGAGGAGGATTTGATATTCACCTGGCCCGCGGTGATGCCTTTGA
GGGTGGCCGCGTCCATCTGGTCAGAAAAGACAATCTTTTTGTTGTCAAGCTTGAGGTGTGGCAGGCTTGA
GATCTGGCCATACACTTGAGTGACAATGACATCCACTTTGCCTTTCTCTCCACAGGTGTCCACTCCCAGG
TCCAACTGCAGGTCGAGCATGCATCTAGGGCGGCCAATTCCGCCCCTCTCCCCCCCCCCCTCTCCCTCCC
CCCCCCCTAACGTTACTGGCCGAAGCCGCTTGGAATAAGGCCGGTGTGCGTTTGTCTATATGTTATTTTC
CACCATATTGCCGTCTTTTGGCAATGTGAGGGCCCGGAAACCTGGCCCTGTCTTCTTGACGAGCATTCCT
AGGGGTCTTTCCCCTCTCGCCAAAGGAATGCAAGGTCTGTTGAATGTCGTGAAGGAAGCAGTTCCTCTGG
AAGCTTCTTGAAGACAAACAACGTCTGTAGCGACCCTTTGCAGGCAGCGGAACCCCCCACCTGGCGACAG
GTGCCTCTGCGGCCAAAAGCCACGTGTATAAGATACACCTGCAAAGGCGGCACAACCCCAGTGCCACGTT
GTGAGTTGGATAGTTGTGGAAAGAGTCAAATGGCTCTCCTCAAGCGTATTCAACAAGGGGCTGAAGGATG
CCCAGAAGGTACCCCATTGTATGGGATCTGATCTGGGGCCTCGGTGCACATGCTTTACATGTGTTTAGTC
GAGGTTAAAAAAACGTCTAGGCCCCCCGAACCACGGGGACGTGGTTTTCCTTTGAAAAACACGATGATAA
GCTTGCCACAACCCGGGAGGCGCGCCATGTACAGGATGCAACTCCTGTCTTGCATTGCACTAAGTCTTGC
ACTTGTCACGAATTCCGACGAGAAGACCACTGGTTGGCGAGGTGGACACGTTGTTGAAGGACTGGCTGGG
GAACTTGAACAACTTCGTGCACGACTGGAGCATCACCCACAAGGTCAACGTGAACCACCTGCAGGTGTGA
GCAAGGGCGAGGAGGATAACATGGCCATCATCAAGGAGTTCATGCGCTTCAAGGTGCACATGGAGGGCTC
CGTGAACGGCCACGAGTTCGAGATCGAGGGCGAGGGCGAGGGCCGCCCCTACGAGGGCACCCAGACCGCC
AAGCTGAAGGTGACCAAGGGTGGCCCCCTGCCCTTCGCCTGGGACATCCTGTCCCCTCAGTTCATGTACG
GCTCCAAGGCCTACGTGAAGCACCCCGCCGACATCCCCGACTACTTGAAGCTGTCCTTCCCCGAGGGCTT
CAAGTGGGAGCGCGTGATGAACTTCGAGGACGGCGGCGTGGTGACCGTGACCCAGGACTCCTCCCTACAG
GACGGCGAGTTCATCTACAAGGTGAAGCTGCGCGGCACCAACTTCCCCTCCGACGGCCCCGTAATGCAGA
AGAAGACCATGGGCTGGGAGGCCTCCTCCGAGCGGATGTACCCCGAGGACGGCGCCCTGAAGGGCGAGAT
CAAGCAGAGGCTGAAGCTGAAGGACGGCGGCCACTACGACGCTGAGGTCAAGACCACCTACAAGGCCAAG
AAGCCCGTGCAGCTGCCCGGCGCCTACAACGTCAACATCAAGTTGGACATCACCTCCCACAACGAGGACT
ACACCATCGTGGAACAGTACGAACGCGCCGAGGGCCGCCACTCCACCGGCGGCATGGACGAGCTGTACAA
GGGCCGGCCCGAAACTCCAAACACCACAGAGGACTATGACACGACCACAGAGTTTGACTATGGGGATGCA
ACTCCGTGCCAGAAGGTGAACGAGAGGGCCTTTGGGGCCCAACTGCTGCCCCCTCTGTACTCCTTGGTAT
TTGTCATTGGCCTGGTTGGAAACATCCTGGTGGTCCTGGTCCTTGTGCAATACAAGAGGCTAAAAAACAT
GACCAGCATCTACCTCCTGAACCTGGCCATTTCTGACCTGCTCTTCCTGTTCACGCTTCCCTTCTGGATC
GACTACAAGTTGAAGGATGACTGGGTTTTTGGTGATGCCATGTGTAAGATCCTCTCTGGGTTTTATTACA
CAGGCTTGTACAGCGAGATCTTTTTCATCATCCTGCTGACGATTGACAGGTACCTGGCCATCGTCCACGC
CGTGTTTGCCTTGCGGGCACGGACCGTCACTTTTGGTGTCATCACCAGCATCATCATTTGGGCCCTGGCC
ATCTTGGCTTCCATGCCAGGCTTATACTTTTCCAAGACCCAATGGGAATTCACTCACCACACCTGCAGCC
TTCACTTTCCTCACGAAAGCCTACGAGAGTGGAAGCTGTTTCAGGCTCTGAAACTGAACCTCTTTGGGCT
GGTATTGCCTTTGTTGGTCATGATCATCTGCTACACAGGGATTATAAAGATTCTGCTAAGACGACCAAAT
GAGAAGAAATCCAAAGCTGTCCGTTTGATTTTTGTCATCATGATCATCTTTTTTCTCTTTTGGACCCCCT
ACAATTTGACTATACTTATTTCTGTTTTCCAAGACTTCCTGTTCACCCATGAGTGTGAGCAGAGCAGACA
TTTGGACCTGGCTGTGCAAGTGACGGAGGTGATCGCCTACACGCACTGCTGTGTCAACCCAGTGATCTAC
GCCTTCGTTGGTGAGAGGTTCCGGAAGTACCTGCGGCAGTTGTTCCACAGGCGTGTGGCTGTGCACCTGG
TTAAATGGCTCCCCTTCCTCTCCGTGGACAGGCTGGAGAGGGTCAGCTCCACATCTCCCTCCACAGGGGA
GCATGAACTCTCTGCTGGGTTCTGATTAATTAACTCTAGATAACTGATCATAATCAGCCATACCACATTT
GTAGAGGTTTTACTTGCTTTAAAAAACCTCCCACACCTCCCCCTGAACCTGAAACATAAAATGAATGCAA
TTGTTGTTGTTAACTTGTTTATTGCAGCTTATAATGGTTACAAATAAAGCAATAGCATCACAAATTTCAC
AAATAAAGCATTTTTTTCACTGCATTCTAGTTGTGGTTTGTCCAAACTCATCAATGTATCTTAACGCGTC
GAGTGCATTCTAGTTGTGGTTTGTCCAAACTCATCAATGTATCTTATCATGTCTGTATACCGTCGACCTC
TAGCTAGAGCTTGGCGTAATCATGGTCATAGCTGTTTCCTGTGTGAAATTGTTATCCGCTCACAATTCCA
CACAACATACGAGCCGGAAGCATAAAGTGTAAAGCCTGGGGTGCCTAATGAGTGAGCTAACTCACATTAA
TTGCGTTGCGCTCACTGCCCGCTTTCCAGTCGGGAAACCTGTCGTGCCAGCTGCATTAATGAATCGGCCA
ACGCGCGGGGAGAGGCGGTTTGCGTATTGGGCGCTCTTCCGCTTCCTCGCTCACTGACTCGCTGCGCTCG
GTCGTTCGGCTGCGGCGAGCGGTATCAGCTCACTCAAAGGCGGTAATACGGTTATCCACAGAATCAGGGG
ATAACGCAGGAAAGAACATGTGAGCAAAAGGCCAGCAAAAGGCCAGGAACCGTAAAAAGGCCGCGTTGCT
GGCGTTTTTCCATAGGCTCCGCCCCCCTGACGAGCATCACAAAAATCGACGCTCAAGTCAGAGGTGGCGA
AACCCGACAGGACTATAAAGATACCAGGCGTTTCCCCCTGGAAGCTCCCTCGTGCGCTCTCCTGTTCCGA
CCCTGCCGCTTACCGGATACCTGTCCGCCTTTCTCCCTTCGGGAAGCGTGGCGCTTTCTCATAGCTCACG
CTGTAGGTATCTCAGTTCGGTGTAGGTCGTTCGCTCCAAGCTGGGCTGTGTGCACGAACCCCCCGTTCAG
CCCGACCGCTGCGCCTTATCCGGTAACTATCGTCTTGAGTCCAACCCGGTAAGACACGACTTATCGCCAC
TGGCAGCAGCCACTGGTAACAGGATTAGCAGAGCGAGGTATGTAGGCGGTGCTACAGAGTTCTTGAAGTG
GTGGCCTAACTACGGCTACACTAGAAGAACAGTATTTGGTATCTGCGCTCTGCTGAAGCCAGTTACCTTC
GGAAAAAGAGTTGGTAGCTCTTGATCCGGCAAACAAACCACCGCTGGTAGCGGTGGTTTTTTTGTTTGCA
AGCAGCAGATTACGCGCAGAAAAAAAGGATCTCAAGAAGATCCTTTGATCTTTTCTACGGGGTCTGACGC
TCAGTGGAACGAAAACTCACGTTAAGGGATTTTGGTCATGAGATTATCAAAAAGGATCTTCACCTAGATC
CTTTTAAATTAAAAATGAAGTTTTAAATCAATCTAAAGTATATATGAGTAAACTTGGTCTGACAGTTACC
AATGCTTAATCAGTGAGGCACCTATCTCAGCGATCTGTCTATTTCGTTCATCCATAGTTGCCTGACTCCC
CGTCGTGTAGATAACTACGATACGGGAGGGCTTACCATCTGGCCCCAGTGCTGCAATGATACCGCGAGAC
CCACGCTCACCGGCTCCAGATTTATCAGCAATAAACCAGCCAGCCGGAAGGGCCGAGCGCAGAAGTGGTC
CTGCAACTTTATCCGCCTCCATCCAGTCTATTAATTGTTGCCGGGAAGCTAGAGTAAGTAGTTCGCCAGT
TAATAGTTTGCGCAACGTTGTTGCCATTGCTACAGGCATCGTGGTGTCACGCTCGTCGTTTGGTATGGCT
TCATTCAGCTCCGGTTCCCAACGATCAAGGCGAGTTACATGATCCCCCATGTTGTGCAAAAAAGCGGTTA
GCTCCTTCGGTCCTCCGATCGTTGTCAGAAGTAAGTTGGCCGCAGTGTTATCACTCATGGTTATGGCAGC
ACTGCATAATTCTCTTACTGTCATGCCATCCGTAAGATGCTTTTCTGTGACTGGTGAGTACTCAACCAAG
TCATTCTGAGAATAGTGTATGCGGCGACCGAGTTGCTCTTGCCCGGCGTCAATACGGGATAATACCGCGC
CACATAGCAGAACTTTAAAAGTGCTCATCATTGGAAAACGTTCTTCGGGGCGAAAACTCTCAAGGATCTT
ACCGCTGTTGAGATCCAGTTCGATGTAACCCACTCGTGCACCCAACTGATCTTCAGCATCTTTTACTTTC
ACCAGCGTTTCTGGGTGAGCAAAAACAGGAAGGCAAAATGCCGCAAAAAAGGGAATAAGGGCGACACGGA
AATGTTGAATACTCATACTCTTCCTTTTTCAATATTATTGAAGCATTTATCAGGGTTATTGTCTCATGAG
CGGATACATATTTGAATGTATTTAGAAAAATAAACAAATAGGGGTTCCGCGCACATTTCCCCGAAAAGTG
CCACCTGACGTC
